>Addgene plasmid #14566 | pMX Vav1 Y3F/CSH3* (P833L) uGFP | addgene partial sequence | sequence record 37123 | EGFP-N 5'-CGTCGCCGTCCAGCTCGACCAG-3'
GCTCCTCGCCCTTGCTCACCATGGTGGAATTGACCACTTTGTACAAGAAAGCTGGGTCGCAGTATTCAGA
ATAATCTTCCTCCACGTAGTTGGCAAGGAACCAGCCAACCCGGCCATAGATCTCCCCTCGCCACCAGCCT
TGCTGTCCCTTCTTGTTAAGGATCTTGATGATGTCACCCTCCTTGAGCGACAGCTCTGATCGGTCTCGGG
CGCAGAAGTCATAGCGGGCTTTGGCTGTGCCAAAATACTTTGTGCTTCCCACTGCTGGCCTGCTGATGGT
TCTCTTTTCAGGCTCCTTGAAGGGGAACTGCAAGGTGGTGTCCAGAGACTTGAAGCAATCCTTTAGAGAG
TTCTGCTGGTAAAACTCCACCAGCTCCGTAAGCCCCCGGAAAGCCTTTTTCTCTGTGATCCGGTACAGTC
CTTCTGCTGTCATGATTTTAATGTGCTTGACCTCGACGTTATATTTAATGCTGATGGCAAATTCTGCTGC
ATCCTTCACCCTCTGCCGCACCAAGAAAGTCCCGTCCGAGCGGTTGGCCAGGATGCTCTCTGCCCCTGCC
CGCTCCATGGGGCCTGCGTACCAGAGATGAACAGACAGGTCCTGAGGAGGGCCATGGACATAGGGCTTCA
CCCTGTTACAAGGAAACCAGCCAATTTCATTAGTAGATGTATTTCTGCCCTCCCACCAGTTCTGTTCAGC
CTCAGCCTTCGTGAGCTCCACAATGTCTCCAG
