[The description below was written by a language model from this plasmid's Addgene catalogue record.]
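Description:
pMX Vav1 Y3F/CSH3* (P833L) uGFP is a retroviral mammalian expression plasmid built on the pMX-uGFP backbone. It is propagated in E. coli under ampicillin selection; the copy number is recorded as unknown. No feature table accompanies the record, so the bacterial origin, the promoter driving the insert and the viral elements are not explicitly listed. Retroviral vectors of the pMX family generally rely on flanking long terminal repeats and a packaging signal. These allow the transcript to be packaged into particles in a packaging cell line, delivered to target cells and stably integrated there, with expression typically driven from the 5′ LTR.

The insert is human VAV1, a guanine nucleotide exchange factor for Rho-family GTPases. It is fused at its C terminus to a GFP supplied by the backbone, so expressing cells and the fusion protein can be followed by fluorescence. The allele carries two sets of changes. "Y3F" denotes a triple tyrosine-to-phenylalanine substitution, although the record does not give the residue positions. "CSH3*" is a P833L point mutation that, by its name, lies in the C-terminal SH3 domain. The associated publication concerns an active form of Vav1 that induces migration of mammary epithelial cells by stimulating secretion of an EGF receptor ligand. This suggests the construct pairs that active Y3F background with an SH3 domain mutation to test the domain's contribution, but the record does not state this directly.

The catalogue lists restriction enzyme cloning, whereas the depositor comment says Vav1 was subcloned into pMX-uGFP with the Gateway recombination system, so recombination site remnants may flank the insert.
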