Addgene plasmid #14566: pMX Vav1 Y3F/CSH3* (P833L) uGFP
Depositing lab: Joan Brugge. Depositing organization: Harvard Medical School. Publication: An active form of Vav1 induces migration of mammary epithelial cells by stimulating secretion of an epidermal growth factor receptor ligand. Wilsbacher JL, Moores SL, Brugge JS. Cell Commun Signal. 2006 May 18;4:5. doi: 10.1186/1478-811X-4-5. PubMed 16709244.
Backbone
  Vector backbone: pMX-uGFP
  Vector type: Mammalian Expression, Retroviral
Growth in bacteria
  Bacterial resistance: Ampicillin, 100 μg/mL
  Growth temperature: 37°C
  Growth strain: DH5alpha
  Copy number: Unknown
Gene/Insert
  Gene/Insert name: Vav1
  Species: H. sapiens (human)
  Mutation: Y3F/CSH3* (P833L)
  Entrez Gene: VAV1 (a.k.a. VAV)
  Tag / fusion protein: GFP (C terminal on backbone)
  Cloning method: Restriction Enzyme
  Sequencing primers: 5′ n/a
Resource information
  A portion of this plasmid was derived from a plasmid made by: pMX-uGFP was a gift of Eugene Koh
Terms and licenses: Academic/Nonprofit Terms; Industry Terms: Not Available to Industry
Depositor comments: The Gateway cloning system (Invitrogen) was used to subclone human Vav1 into pMX-uGFP.
How to cite: pMX Vav1 Y3F/CSH3* (P833L) uGFP was a gift from Joan Brugge (Addgene plasmid # 14566 ; http://n2t.net/addgene:14566 ; RRID:Addgene_14566)
